Addgene plasmid #181966: pEGFP-GFP11-Actin
Purpose: Human beta actin tagged with GFP11.
Depositing lab: Jin Zhang. Depositing organization: University of California, San Diego (UCSD). Publication: FluoSTEPs: Fluorescent biosensors for monitoring compartmentalized signaling within endogenous microdomains. Tenner B, Zhang JZ, Kwon Y, Pessino V, Feng S, Huang B, Mehta S, Zhang J. Sci Adv. 2021 May 21;7(21). pii: 7/21/eabe4091. doi: 10.1126/sciadv.abe4091. Print 2021 May. PubMed 34020947.
Backbone
  Vector backbone: pEGFP
  Backbone size w/o insert (bp): 3954
  Total vector size (bp): 5184
  Vector type: Mammalian Expression
  Selectable markers: Neomycin (select with G418)
Growth in bacteria
  Bacterial resistance: Kanamycin, 50 μg/mL
  Growth temperature: 37°C
  Growth strain: DH5alpha
  Copy number: High Copy
Gene/Insert
  Gene/Insert name: GFP11-Actin
  Species: H. sapiens (human)
  Insert size (bp): 1230
  Entrez Gene: ACTB (a.k.a. BKRNS, BNS, BRWS1, CSMH, DDS1, PS1TP5BP1, THC8)
  Promoter: CMV
  Tag / fusion protein: GFP11 (N terminal on insert)
  Cloning method: Restriction Enzyme; 5′ cloning site AgeI (not destroyed); 3′ cloning site BamHI (not destroyed)
  Sequencing primers: 5′ CMV forward; 3′ SV40pA reverse
Resource information
  A portion of this plasmid was derived from a plasmid made by: Plasmid generated by Bo Huang (UCSF).
Terms and licenses: Academic/Nonprofit Terms; Industry Terms: Not Available to Industry
How to cite: pEGFP-GFP11-Actin was a gift from Jin Zhang (Addgene plasmid # 181966 ; http://n2t.net/addgene:181966 ; RRID:Addgene_181966)
