[The description below was written by a language model from this plasmid's Addgene catalogue record and pLannotate feature annotations shown in this document.]
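Description:
pEGFP-GFP11-Actin is a 5,184 bp mammalian expression plasmid built on a pEGFP backbone. It carries human beta-actin (ACTB) fused at its N terminus to GFP11, the eleventh β-strand of superfolder GFP. The roughly 1.2 kb insert sits between retained AgeI and BamHI sites. It is transcribed from the human cytomegalovirus immediate-early enhancer and promoter and terminated by an SV40 polyadenylation signal. In the feature table the short GFP11 coding segment lies just upstream of the actin open reading frame, separated by a small gap that presumably encodes a linker. The annotation tool matched the actin sequence to the bovine Swiss-Prot entry, which reflects how highly conserved actin is; the catalogue record gives the species as human. Despite the backbone name, no full-length EGFP is annotated, so the construct should not fluoresce by itself.

The plasmid is propagated in E. coli through a high-copy ColE1/pUC-type origin, and an f1 origin is also present. A single Tn5 NeoR/KanR gene provides both selections. A bacterial promoter drives it for kanamycin resistance, and the SV40 early promoter drives it for G418 selection in mammalian cells, with an HSV TK polyadenylation signal downstream. The small large T antigen, ble and bGH poly(A) fragments are probably backbone remnants or annotation artefacts rather than functional parts.

GFP11 has no fluorescence alone, but it reconstitutes fluorescent GFP when it binds the complementary GFP(1-10) fragment. Tagging actin with it therefore marks actin as a site for split-GFP complementation. The associated publication describes fluorescent biosensors that monitor compartmentalised signalling within endogenous microdomains, which suggests this plasmid provides a GFP11-tagged actin target for recruiting or assembling such probes.
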