Features (pLannotate 1.2.2; 14 found; start..end, strand, type, name):
     61..364     +  enhancer       CMV enhancer: human cytomegalovirus immediate early enhancer
    365..568     +  promoter       CMV promoter: human cytomegalovirus (CMV) immediate early promoter
    616..663     +  CDS            GFP11: 11th β-strand of superfolder GFP associates with GFP(1-10), consisting of the first 10 β-strands, to reconstitute fluorescent GFP (Cabantous et al., 2005; Kamiyama et al., 2016)
    718..1839    +  CDS            ACTB: ACTB_BOVIN - Experimental evidence at protein level: Swiss-Prot protein existence level 1. Actin is a highly conserved protein that polymerizes to produce filaments that form cross-linked networks in the cytoplasm of cells. Actin exists in both monomeric (G-actin) and polymeric (F-actin) forms, both forms playing key functions, such as cell motility and contraction. In addition to their role in the cytoplasmic cytoskeleton, G- and F-actin also localize in the nucleus, and regulate gene transcription and motility and repair of damaged DNA. From Bos taurus (Bovine).
   1865..1949    +  CDS            large T antigen (fragment): large T antigen from SV40 (simian virus 40)
   1972..2093    +  polyA_signal   SV40 poly(A) signal: SV40 polyadenylation signal
   2127..2555    -  rep_origin     f1 ori (sequence partly withheld): f1 bacteriophage origin of replication; arrow indicates direction of (+) strand synthesis
   2582..2686    +  promoter       AmpR promoter: bla
   2688..3045    +  promoter       SV40 promoter: SV40 enhancer and early promoter
   3080..3874    +  CDS            NeoR/KanR: aminoglycoside phosphotransferase from Tn5; aph(3')-II (or nptII); confers resistance to neomycin, kanamycin, and G418 (Geneticin®)
   3895..4047    +  CDS            ble (fragment): BLE_KLEPN - Experimental evidence at protein level: Swiss-Prot protein existence level 1. Binding protein with a strong affinity to the bleomycin family of antibiotics. Binds to CL990; an antimitotic-antibiotic compound. From Klebsiella pneumoniae.
   4106..4153    +  polyA_signal   HSV TK poly(A) signal: herpes simplex virus thymidine kinase polyadenylation signal (Cole and Stacy, 1985)
   4244..4260    -  polyA_signal   bGH poly(A) signal (fragment): bovine growth hormone polyadenylation signal
   4482..5070    +  rep_origin     ori: high-copy-number ColE1/pMB1/pBR322/pUC origin of replication
>Addgene plasmid #181966 | pEGFP-GFP11-Actin | addgene full sequence | sequence record 363147 | Addgene NGS Result
TAGTTATTAATAGTAATCAATTACGGGGTCATTAGTTCATAGCCCATATATGGAGTTCCGCGTTACATAA
CTTACGGTAAATGGCCCGCCTGGCTGACCGCCCAACGACCCCCGCCCATTGACGTCAATAATGACGTATG
TTCCCATAGTAACGCCAATAGGGACTTTCCATTGACGTCAATGGGTGGAGTATTTACGGTAAACTGCCCA
CTTGGCAGTACATCAAGTGTATCATATGCCAAGTACGCCCCCTATTGACGTCAATGACGGTAAATGGCCC
GCCTGGCATTATGCCCAGTACATGACCTTATGGGACTTTCCTACTTGGCAGTACATCTACGTATTAGTCA
TCGCTATTACCATGGTGATGCGGTTTTGGCAGTACATCAATGGGCGTGGATAGCGGTTTGACTCACGGGG
ATTTCCAAGTCTCCACCCCATTGACGTCAATGGGAGTTTGTTTTGGCACCAAAATCAACGGGACTTTCCA
AAATGTCGTAACAACTCCGCCCCATTGACGCAAATGGGCGGTAGGCGTGTACGGTGGGAGGTCTATATAA
GCAGAGCTGGTTTAGTGAACCGTCAGATCCGCTAGCGCTACCGGTCGCCACCATGCGTGACCACATGGTC
CTTCATGAGTATGTAAATGCTGCTGGGATTACATCCGGACTCAGATCTGGCAGCGGTGGAGGCAGCGCAT
CCGGCGGAAGCGGAAGCGATGATGATATCGCCGCGCTCGTCGTCGACAACGGCTCCGGCATGTGCAAGGC
CGGCTTCGCGGGCGACGATGCCCCCCGGGCCGTCTTCCCCTCCATCGTGGGGCGCCCCAGGCACCAGGGC
GTGATGGTGGGCATGGGTCAGAAGGATTCCTATGTGGGCGACGAGGCCCAGAGCAAGAGAGGCATCCTCA
CCCTGAAGTACCCCATCGAGCACGGCATCGTCACCAACTGGGACGACATGGAGAAAATCTGGCACCACAC
CTTCTACAATGAGCTGCGTGTGGCTCCCGAGGAGCACCCCGTGCTGCTGACCGAGGCCCCCCTGAACCCC
AAGGCCAACCGCGAGAAGATGACCCAGATCATGTTTGAGACCTTCAACACCCCAGCCATGTACGTTGCTA
TCCAGGCTGTGCTATCCCTGTACGCCTCTGGCCGTACCACTGGCATCGTGATGGACTCCGGTGACGGGGT
CACCCACACTGTGCCCATCTACGAGGGGTATGCCCTCCCCCATGCCATCCTGCGTCTGGACCTGGCTGGC
CGGGACCTGACTGACTACCTCATGAAGATCCTCACCGAGCGCGGCTACAGCTTCACCACCACGGCCGAGC
GGGAAATCGTGCGTGACATTAAGGAGAAGCTGTGCTACGTCGCCCTGGACTTCGAGCAAGAGATGGCCAC
GGCTGCTTCCAGCTCCTCCCTGGAGAAGAGCTACGAGCTGCCTGACGGCCAGGTCATCACCATTGGCAAT
GAGCGGTTCCGCTGCCCTGAGGCACTCTTCCAGCCTTCCTTCCTGGGCATGGAGTCCTGTGGCATCCACG
AAACTACCTTCAACTCCATCATGAAGTGTGACGTGGACATCCGCAAAGACCTGTACGCCAACACAGTGCT
GTCTGGCGGCACCACCATGTACCCTGGCATTGCCGACAGGATGCAGAAGGAGATCACTGCCCTGGCACCC
AGCACAATGAAGATCAAGATCATTGCTCCTCCTGAGCGCAAGTACTCCGTGTGGATCGGCGGCTCCATCC
TGGCCTCGCTGTCCACCTTCCAGCAGATGTGGATCAGCAAGCAGGAGTATGACGAGTCCGGCCCCTCCAT
CGTCCACCGCAAATGCTTCTAGGGATCCACCGGATCTAGATAACTGATCATAATCAGCCATACCACATTT
GTAGAGGTTTTACTTGCTTTAAAAAACCTCCCACACCTCCCCCTGAACCTGAAACATAAAATGAATGCAA
TTGTTGTTGTTAACTTGTTTATTGCAGCTTATAATGGTTACAAATAAAGCAATAGCATCACAAATTTCAC
AAATAAAGCATTTTTTTCACTGCATTCTAGTTGTGGTTTGTCCAAACTCATCAATGTATCTTAACGCGTA
AATTGTAAGCGTTAATATTTTGTTAAAATTCGCGTTAAATTTTTGTTAAATCAGCTCATTTTTTAACCAA
TAGGCCGAAATCGGCAAAATCCCTTATAAATCAAAAGAATAGACCGAGATAGGGT
[37 nt withheld, positions 2226-2262]
AAAGAACGTGGACTCCAACGTCAAAGG
[49 nt withheld, positions 2290-2338]
T
[91 nt withheld, positions 2340-2430]
G
[124 nt withheld, positions 2432-2555]
CAGGTGGCACTTTTCGGGGAAATGTGCGCGGAACCCCTATTTGTTTATTTTTCTAAATACATTCAAATAT
GTATCCGCTCATGAGACAATAACCCTGATAAATGCTTCAATAATATTGAAAAAGGAAGAGTCCTGAGGCG
GAAAGAACCAGCTGTGGAATGTGTGTCAGTTAGGGTGTGGAAAGTCCCCAGGCTCCCCAGCAGGCAGAAG
TATGCAAAGCATGCATCTCAATTAGTCAGCAACCAGGTGTGGAAAGTCCCCAGGCTCCCCAGCAGGCAGA
AGTATGCAAAGCATGCATCTCAATTAGTCAGCAACCATAGTCCCGCCCCTAACTCCGCCCATCCCGCCCC
TAACTCCGCCCAGTTCCGCCCATTCTCCGCCCCATGGCTGACTAATTTTTTTTATTTATGCAGAGGCCGA
GGCCGCCTCGGCCTCTGAGCTATTCCAGAAGTAGTGAGGAGGCTTTTTTGGAGGCCTAGGCTTTTGCAAA
GATCGATCAAGAGACAGGATGAGGATCGTTTCGCATGATTGAACAAGATGGATTGCACGCAGGTTCTCCG
GCCGCTTGGGTGGAGAGGCTATTCGGCTATGACTGGGCACAACAGACAATCGGCTGCTCTGATGCCGCCG
TGTTCCGGCTGTCAGCGCAGGGGCGCCCGGTTCTTTTTGTCAAGACCGACCTGTCCGGTGCCCTGAATGA
ACTGCAAGACGAGGCAGCGCGGCTATCGTGGCTGGCCACGACGGGCGTTCCTTGCGCAGCTGTGCTCGAC
GTTGTCACTGAAGCGGGAAGGGACTGGCTGCTATTGGGCGAAGTGCCGGGGCAGGATCTCCTGTCATCTC
ACCTTGCTCCTGCCGAGAAAGTATCCATCATGGCTGATGCAATGCGGCGGCTGCATACGCTTGATCCGGC
TACCTGCCCATTCGACCACCAAGCGAAACATCGCATCGAGCGAGCACGTACTCGGATGGAAGCCGGTCTT
GTCGATCAGGATGATCTGGACGAAGAGCATCAGGGGCTCGCGCCAGCCGAACTGTTCGCCAGGCTCAAGG
CGAGCATGCCCGACGGCGAGGATCTCGTCGTGACCCATGGCGATGCCTGCTTGCCGAATATCATGGTGGA
AAATGGCCGCTTTTCTGGATTCATCGACTGTGGCCGGCTGGGTGTGGCGGACCGCTATCAGGACATAGCG
TTGGCTACCCGTGATATTGCTGAAGAGCTTGGCGGCGAATGGGCTGACCGCTTCCTCGTGCTTTACGGTA
TCGCCGCTCCCGATTCGCAGCGCATCGCCTTCTATCGCCTTCTTGACGAGTTCTTCTGAGCGGGACTCTG
GGGTTCGAAATGACCGACCAAGCGACGCCCAACCTGCCATCACGAGATTTCGATTCCACCGCCGCCTTCT
ATGAAAGGTTGGGCTTCGGAATCGTTTTCCGGGACGCCGGCTGGATGATCCTCCAGCGCGGGGATCTCAT
GCTGGAGTTCTTCGCCCACCCTAGGGGGAGGCTAACTGAAACACGGAAGGAGACAATACCGGAAGGAACC
CGCGCTATGACGGCAATAAAAAGACAGAATAAAACGCACGGTGTTGGGTCGTTTGTTCATAAACGCGGGG
TTCGGTCCCAGGGCTGGCACTCTGTCGATACCCCACCGAGACCCCATTGGGGCCAATACGCCCGCGTTTC
TTCCTTTTCCCCACCCCACCCCCCAAGTTCGGGTGAAGGCCCAGGGCTCGCAGCCAACGTCGGGGCGGCA
GGCCCTGCCATAGCCTCAGGTTACTCATATATACTTTAGATTGATTTAAAACTTCATTTTTAATTTAAAA
GGATCTAGGTGAAGATCCTTTTTGATAATCTCATGACCAAAATCCCTTAACGTGAGTTTTCGTTCCACTG
AGCGTCAGACCCCGTAGAAAAGATCAAAGGATCTTCTTGAGATCCTTTTTTTCTGCGCGTAATCTGCTGC
TTGCAAACAAAAAAACCACCGCTACCAGCGGTGGTTTGTTTGCCGGATCAAGAGCTACCAACTCTTTTTC
CGAAGGTAACTGGCTTCAGCAGAGCGCAGATACCAAATACTGTTCTTCTAGTGTAGCCGTAGTTAGGCCA
CCACTTCAAGAACTCTGTAGCACCGCCTACATACCTCGCTCTGCTAATCCTGTTACCAGTGGCTGCTGCC
AGTGGCGATAAGTCGTGTCTTACCGGGTTGGACTCAAGACGATAGTTACCGGATAAGGCGCAGCGGTCGG
GCTGAACGGGGGGTTCGTGCACACAGCCCAGCTTGGAGCGAACGACCTACACCGAACTGAGATACCTACA
GCGTGAGCTATGAGAAAGCGCCACGCTTCCCGAAGGGAGAAAGGCGGACAGGTATCCGGTAAGCGGCAGG
GTCGGAACAGGAGAGCGCACGAGGGAGCTTCCAGGGGGAAACGCCTGGTATCTTTATAGTCCTGTCGGGT
TTCGCCACCTCTGACTTGAGCGTCGATTTTTGTGATGCTCGTCAGGGGGGCGGAGCCTATGGAAAAACGC
CAGCAACGCGGCCTTTTTACGGTTCCTGGCCTTTTGCTGGCCTTTTGCTCACATGTTCTTTCCTGCGTTA
TCCCCTGATTCTGTGGATAACCGTATTACCGCCATGCAT
